>Addgene plasmid #63625 | pQE-WT-N4-R5-YRNRV | depositor full sequence | sequence record 106014 | full seq
CTCGAGAAATCATAAAAAATTTATTTGCTTTGTGAGCGGATAACAATTATAATAGATTCAATTGTGAGCG
GATAACAATTTCACACAGAATTCATTAAAGAGGAGAAATTAACTATGAGAGGATCGCATCACCATCACCA
TCACGGATCCAACACGATTAACATCGCTAAGAACGACTTCTCTGACATCGAACTGGCTGCTATCCCGTTC
AACACTCTGGCTGACCATTACGGTGAGCGTTTAGCTCGCGAACAGTTGGCCCTTGAGCATGAGTCTTACG
AGATGGGTGAAGCACGCTTCCGCAAGATGTTTGAGCGTCAACTTAAAGCTGGTGAGGTTGCGGATAACGC
TGCCGCCAAGCCTCTCATCACTACCCTACTCCCTAAGATGATTGCACGCATCAACGACTGGTTTGAGGAA
GTGAAAGCTAAGCGCGGCAAGCGCCCGACAGCCTTCCAGTTCCTGCAAGAAATCAAGCCGGAAGCCGTAG
CGTACATCACCATTAAGACCACTCTGGCTTGCCTAACCAGTGCTGACAATACAACCGTTCAGGCTGTAGC
AAGCGCAATCGGTCGGGCCATTGAGGACGAGGCTCGCTTCGGTCGTATCCGTGACCTTGAAGCTAAGCAC
TTCAAGAAAAACGTTGAGGAACAACTCAACAAGCGCGTAGGGCACGTCTACAAGAAAGCATTTATGCAAG
TTGTCGAGGCTGACATGCTCTCTAAGGGTCTACTCGGTGGCGAGGCGTGGTCTTCGTGGCATAAGGAAGA
CTCTATTCATGTAGGAGTACGCTGCATCGAGATGCTCATTGAGTCAACCGGAATGGTTAGCTTACACCGC
CAAAATGCTGGCGTAGTAGGTCAAGACTCTGAGACTATCGAACTCGCACCTGAATACGCTGAGGCTATCG
CAACCCGTGCAGGTGCGCTGGCTGGCATCTCTCCGATGTTCCAACCTTGCGTAGTTCCTCCTAAGCCGTG
GACTGGCATTACTGGTGGTGGCTATTGGGCTAACGGTCGTCGTCCTCTGGCGCTGGTGCGTACTCACAGT
AAGAAAGCACTGATGCGCTACGAAGACGTTTACATGCCTGAGGTGTACAAAGCGATTAACATTGCGCAAA
ACACCGCATGGAAAATCAACAAGAAAGTCCTAGCGGTCGCCAACGTAATCACCAAGTGGAAGCATTGTCC
GGTCGAGGACATCCCTGCGATTGAGCGTGAAGAACTCCCGATGAAACCGGAAGACATCGACATGAATCCT
GAGGCTCTCACCGCGTGGAAACGTGCTGCCGCTGCTGTGTACCGCAAGGACAAGGCTCGCAAGTCTCGCC
GTATCAGCCTTGAGTTCATGCTTGAGCAAGCCAATAAGTTTGCTAACCATAAGGCCATCTGGTTCCCTTA
CAACATGGACTGGCGCGGTCGTGTTTACGCTGTGTCAATGTTCAACCCGCAAGGTAACGATATGACCAAA
GGACTGCTTACGCTGGCGAAAGGTAAACCAATCGGTAAGGAAGGTTACTACTGGCTGAAAATCCACGGTG
CAAACTGTGCGGGTGTCGATAAGGTTCCGTTCCCTGAGCGCATCAAGTTCATTGAGGAAAACCACGAGAA
CATCATGGCTTGCGCTAAGTCTCCACTGGAGAACACTTGGTGGGCTGAGCAAGATTCTCCGTTCTGCTTC
CTTGCATTCTGCTTTGAGTACGCTGGGGTACAGCACCACGGCCTGAGCTATAACTGCTCCCTTCCGCTGG
CGTTTGACGGGTCTTGCTCTGGCATCCAGCACTTCTCCGCGATGCTCCGAGATGAGGTAGGTGGTCGCGC
GGTTAACTTGCTTCCTAGTGAAACCGTTCAGGACATCTACGGGATTGTTGCTAAGAAAGTCAACGAGATT
CTACAAGCAGACGCAATCAATGGGACCGATAACGAAGTAGTTACCGTGACCGATGAGAACACTGGTGAAA
TCTCTGAGAAAGTCAAGCTGGGCACTAAGGCACTGGCTGGTCAATGGCTGGCTTACGGTGTTACTCGCAG
TGTGACTAAGCGTTCAGTCATGACGCTGGCTTACGGGTCCAAAGAGTTCGGCTTCCGTCAACAAGTGCTG
GAAGATACCATTCAGCCAGCTATTGATTCCGGCAAGGGTCTGATGTTCACTCAGCCGTATCAGGCTGCTG
GATACATGGCTAAGCTGATTTGGGAATCTGTGAGCGTGACGGTGGTAGCTGCGGTTGAAGCAATGAACTG
GCTTAAGTCTGCTGCTAAGCTGCTGGCTGCTGAGGTCAAAGATAAGAAGACTGGAGAGATTCTTCGCAAG
CGTTGCGCTGTGCATTGGGTAACTCCTGATGGTTTCCCTGTGTGGCAGGAATACAAGAAGCCTATTCAGA
CGCGCATTGACTGCGTGATCCTCGGTACCCGTCGCATGGCGCTGACCATTAACACCAACAAAGATAGCGA
GATTAATGCACGCAAACAGGTGTCTGGTATCGCTCCTAACTTTGTACACAGCCAAGACGGTAGCCACCTT
CGTAAGACTGTAGTGTGGGCACACGAGAAGTACGGAATCGAATCTTTTGCACTGATTCACGACTCCTTCG
GTACCATTCCGGCTGACGCTGCGAACCTGTTCAAAGCAGTGCGCGAAACTATGGTTGACACATATGAGTC
TTGTGATGTACTGGCTGATTTCTACGACCAGTTCGCTGACCAGTTGCACGAGTCTCAATTGGACAAAATG
CCAGCACTTCCGGCTAAAGGTAACTTGAACCTCCGTGACATCTTAGAGTCGGACTTCGCGTTCGCGTAAA
AGCTTAATTAGCTGAGCTTGGACTCCTGTTGATAGATCCAGTAATGACCTCAGAACTCCATCTGGATTTG
TTCAGAACGCTCGGTTGCCGCCGGGCGTTTTTTATTGGTGAGAATCCAAGCTAGCTTGGCGAGATTTTCA
GGAGCTAAGGAAGCTAAAATGGAGAAAAAAATCACTGGATATACCACCGTTGATATATCCCAATGGCATC
GTAAAGAACATTTTGAGGCATTTCAGTCAGTTGCTCAATGTACCTATAACCAGACCGTTCAGCTGGATAT
TACGGCCTTTTTAAAGACCGTAAAGAAAAATAAGCACAAGTTTTATCCGGCCTTTATTCACATTCTTGCC
CGCCTGATGAATGCTCATCCGGAATTTCGTATGGCAATGAAAGACGGTGAGCTGGTGATATGGGATAGTG
TTCACCCTTGTTACACCGTTTTCCATGAGCAAACTGAAACGTTTTCATCGCTCTGGAGTGAATACCACGA
CGATTTCCGGCAGTTTCTACACATATATTCGCAAGATGTGGCGTGTTACGGTGAAAACCTGGCCTATTTC
CCTAAAGGGTTTATTGAGAATATGTTTTTCGTCTCAGCCAATCCCTGGGTGAGTTTCACCAGTTTTGATT
TAAACGTGGCCAATATGGACAACTTCTTCGCCCCCGTTTTCACCATGGGCAAATATTATACGCAAGGCGA
CAAGGTGCTGATGCCGCTGGCGATTCAGGTTCATCATGCCGTTTGTGATGGCTTCCATGTCGGCAGAATG
CTTAATGAATTACAACAGTACTGCGATGAGTGGCAGGGCGGGGCGTAATTTTTTTAAGGCAGTTATTGGT
GCCCTTAAACGCCTGGGGTAATGACTCTCTAGCTTGAGGCATCAAATAAAACGAAAGGCTCAGTCGAAAG
ACTGGGCCTTTCGTTTTATCTGTTGTTTGTCGGTGAACGCTCTCCTGAGTAGGACAAATCCGCCCTCTAG
ATTACGTGCAGTCGATGATAAGCTGTCAAACATGAGAATTGTGCCTAATGAGTGAGCTAACTTACATTAA
TTGCGTTGCGCTCACTGCCCGCTTTCCAGTCGGGAAACCTGTCGTGCCAGCTGCATTAATGAATCGGCCA
ACGCGCGGGGAGAGGCGGTTTGCGTATTGGGCGCCAGGGTGGTTTTTCTTTTCACCAGTGAGACGGGCAA
CAGCTGATTGCCCTTCACCGCCTGGCCCTGAGAGAGTTGCAGCAAGCGGTCCACGCTGGTTTGCCCCAGC
AGGCGAAAATCCTGTTTGATGGTGGTTAACGGCGGGATATAACATGAGCTGTCTTCGGTATCGTCGTATC
CCACTACCGAGATATCCGCACCAACGCGCAGCCCGGACTCGGTAATGGCGCGCATTGCGCCCAGCGCCAT
CTGATCGTTGGCAACCAGCATCGCAGTGGGAACGATGCCCTCATTCAGCATTTGCATGGTTTGTTGAAAA
CCGGACATGGCACTCCAGTCGCCTTCCCGTTCCGCTATCGGCTGAATTTGATTGCGAGTGAGATATTTAT
GCCAGCCAGCCAGACGCAGACGCGCCGAGACAGAACTTAATGGGCCCGCTAACAGCGCGATTTGCTGGTG
ACCCAATGCGACCAGATGCTCCACGCCCAGTCGCGTACCGTCTTCATGGGAGAAAATAATACTGTTGATG
GGTGTCTGGTCAGAGACATCAAGAAATAACGCCGGAACATTAGTGCAGGCAGCTTCCACAGCAATGGCAT
CCTGGTCATCCAGCGGATAGTTAATGATCAGCCCACTGACGCGTTGCGCGAGAAGATTGTGCACCGCCGC
TTTACAGGCTTCGACGCCGCTTCGTTCTACCATCGACACCACCACGCTGGCACCCAGTTGATCGGCGCGA
GATTTAATCGCCGCGACAATTTGCGACGGCGCGTGCAGGGCCAGACTGGAGGTGGCAACGCCAATCAGCA
ACGACTGTTTGCCCGCCAGTTGTTGTGCCACGCGGTTGGGAATGTAATTCAGCTCCGCCATCGCCGCTTC
CACTTTTTCCCGCGTTTTCGCAGAAACGTGGCTGGCCTGGTTCACCACGCGGGAAACGGTCTGATAAGAG
ACACCGGCATACTCTGCGACATCGTATAACGTTACTGGTTTCACATTCACCACCCTGAATTGACTCTCTT
CCGGGCGCTATCATGCCATACCGCGAAAGGTTTTGCACCATTCGATGGTGTCGGAATTTCGGGCAGCGTT
GGGTCCTGGCCACGGGTGCGCATGATCTAGAGCTGCCTCGCGCGTTTCGGTGATGACGGTGAAAACCTCT
GACACATGCAGCTCCCGGAGACGGTCACAGCTTGTCTGTAAGCGGATGCCGGGAGCAGACAAGCCCGTCA
GGGCGCGTCAGCGGGTGTTGGCGGGTGTCGGGGCGCAGCCATGACCCAGTCACGTAGCGATAGCGGAGTG
TATACTGGCTTAACTATGCGGCATCAGAGCAGATTGTACTGAGAGTGCACCATATGCGGTGTGAAATACC
GCACAGATGCGTAAGGAGAAAATACCGCATCAGGCGCTCTTCCGCTTCCTCGCTCACTGACTCGCTGCGC
TCGGTCGTTCGGCTGCGGCGAGCGGTATCAGCTCACTCAAAGGCGGTAATACGGTTATCCACAGAATCAG
GGGATAACGCAGGAAAGAACATGTGAGCAAAAGGCCAGCAAAAGGCCAGGAACCGTAAAAAGGCCGCGTT
GCTGGCGTTTTTCCATAGGCTCCGCCCCCCTGACGAGCATCACAAAAATCGACGCTCAAGTCAGAGGTGG
CGAAACCCGACAGGACTATAAAGATACCAGGCGTTTCCCCCTGGAAGCTCCCTCGTGCGCTCTCCTGTTC
CGACCCTGCCGCTTACCGGATACCTGTCCGCCTTTCTCCCTTCGGGAAGCGTGGCGCTTTCTCATAGCTC
ACGCTGTAGGTATCTCAGTTCGGTGTAGGTCGTTCGCTCCAAGCTGGGCTGTGTGCACGAACCCCCCGTT
CAGCCCGACCGCTGCGCCTTATCCGGTAACTATCGTCTTGAGTCCAACCCGGTAAGACACGACTTATCGC
CACTGGCAGCAGCCACTGGTAACAGGATTAGCAGAGCGAGGTATGTAGGCGGTGCTACAGAGTTCTTGAA
GTGGTGGCCTAACTACGGCTACACTAGAAGGACAGTATTTGGTATCTGCGCTCTGCTGAAGCCAGTTACC
TTCGGAAAAAGAGTTGGTAGCTCTTGATCCGGCAAACAAACCACCGCTGGTAGCGGTGGTTTTTTTGTTT
GCAAGCAGCAGATTACGCGCAGAAAAAAAGGATCTCAAGAAGATCCTTTGATCTTTTCTACGGGGTCTGA
CGCTCAGTGGAACGAAAACTCACGTTAAGGGATTTTGGTCATGGCGTTAAGGGATTTTGGTCATGAATTA
ATTCTTAGAAAAACTCATCGAGCATCAAATGAAACTGCAATTTATTCATATCAGGATTATCAATACCATA
TTTTTGAAAAAGCCGTTTCTGTAATGAAGGAGAAAACTCACCGAGGCAGTTCCATAGGATGGCAAGATCC
TGGTATCGGTCTGCGATTCCGACTCGTCCAACATCAATACAACCTATTAATTTCCCCTCGTCAAAAATAA
GGTTATCAAGTGAGAAATCACCATGAGTGACGACTGAATCCGGTGAGAATGGCAAAAGTTTATGCATTTC
TTTCCAGACTTGTTCAACAGGCCAGCCATTACGCTCGTCATCAAAATCACTCGCATCAACCAAACCGTTA
TTCATTCGTGATTGCGCCTGAGCGAGACGAAATACGCGATCGCTGTTAAAAGGACAATTACAAACAGGAA
TCGAATGCAACCGGCGCAGGAACACTGCCAGCGCATCAACAATATTTTCACCTGAATCAGGATATTCTTC
TAATACCTGGAATGCTGTTTTCCCGGGGATCGCAGTGGTGAGTAACCATGCATCATCAGGAGTACGGATA
AAATGCTTGATGGTCGGAAGAGGCATAAATTCCGTCAGCCAGTTTAGTCTGACCATCTCATCTGTAACAT
CATTGGCAACGCTACCTTTGCCATGTTTCAGAAACAACTCTGGCGCATCGGGCTTCCCATACAATCGATA
GATTGTCGCACCTGATTGCCCGACATTATCGCGAGCCCATTTATACCCATATAAATCAGCATCCATGTTG
GAATTTAATCGCGGCCTAGAGCAAGACGTTTCCCGTTGAATATGGCTCATAACACCCCTTGTATTACTGT
TTATGTAAGCAGACAGTTTTATTGTTCATGACCATGACATTAACCTATAAAAATAGGCGTATCACGAGGC
CCTTTCGTCTTCAC
Features (pLannotate 1.2.2; 16 found; start..end, strand, type, name):
     10..54      +  promoter       T5 promoter: bacteriophage T5 promoter for E. coli RNA polymerase, with embedded lac operator
     62..78      +  protein_bind   lac operator: The lac repressor binds to the lac operator to inhibit transcription in E. coli. This inhibition can be relieved by adding lactose or isopropyl-β-D-thiogalactopyranoside (IPTG). lac repressor encoded by lacI
    127..144     +  CDS            7xHis (fragment): 6xHis affinity tag
    151..2796    +  CDS            RPOL_BPT7: Experimental evidence at protein level: Swiss-Prot protein existence level 1. Highly processive DNA-dependent RNA polymerase that catalyzes the transcription of class II and class III viral genes. Recognizes a specific promoter sequence and enters first into an 'abortive phase' where very short transcripts are synthesized and released before proceeding to the processive transcription of long RNA chains. Unwinds the double-stranded DNA to expose the coding strand for templating. Participates in the initiation of viral DNA replication presumably by making primers accessible to the DNA polymerase
   2821..2915    +  terminator     lambda t0 terminator: transcription terminator from phage lambda
   2930..2958    +  promoter       cat promoter (fragment): promoter of the E. coli cat gene encoding chloramphenicol acetyltransferase
   2959..3615    +  CDS            cat: CAT_ECOLX - Experimental evidence at protein level: Swiss-Prot protein existence level 1. This enzyme is an effector of chloramphenicol resistance in bacteria. From Escherichia coli. This protein is used as a marker in many commonly used cloning vectors, such as pACYC184.
   3683..3769    +  terminator     rrnB T1 terminator: Escherichia coli rrnB; transcription terminator T1 from the E. coli rrnB gene
   3792..3809    -  promoter       tet promoter (fragment): E. coli promoter for tetracycline efflux protein gene
   3828..3849    -  protein_bind   CAP binding site: CAP binding activates transcription in the presence of cAMP. E. coli catabolite activator protein
   3862..4944    -  CDS            lacI: lac repressor; lacI; The lac repressor binds to the lac operator to inhibit transcription in E. coli. This inhibition can be relieved by adding lactose or isopropyl-β-D-thiogalactopyranoside (IPTG).
   4945..5022    -  promoter       lacIq promoter: lacI (mutant); In the lacIq allele, a single base change in the promoter boosts expression of the lacI gene about 10-fold.
   5071..5112    +  CDS            rop (fragment): Rop protein, which maintains plasmids at low copy number; rop
   5214..5354    +  misc_feature   bom: basis of mobility region from pBR322
   5540..6128    -  rep_origin     ori: high-copy-number ColE1/pMB1/pBR322/pUC origin of replication
   6235..7050    -  CDS            KanR: aminoglycoside phosphotransferase; aph(3')-Ia; confers resistance to kanamycin in bacteria or G418 (Geneticin®) in eukaryotes
