[The description below was written by a language model from this plasmid's Addgene catalogue record and pLannotate feature annotations shown in this document.]
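Description:
pQE-WT-N4-R5-YRNRV is a 7.2 kb bacterial expression plasmid built on a pQE backbone for IPTG-inducible production of an engineered bacteriophage T7 RNA polymerase in E. coli. It replicates from a high-copy ColE1/pMB1-type origin (a pBR322 bom region and only a fragment of rop are also annotated) and is selected with kanamycin through an aph(3')-Ia KanR gene. The feature table also shows a cat coding sequence preceded by a fragmentary cat promoter, a typical pQE backbone remnant. The catalogue lists only kanamycin as the resistance marker.

The payload is the T7 RNA polymerase open reading frame, preceded by an N-terminal His tag that permits nickel-affinity purification. It is driven by the phage T5 promoter with lac operator sequences and followed by the lambda t0 terminator, with an rrnB T1 terminator further downstream. A plasmid-borne lacI gene under the strengthened lacIq promoter supplies abundant repressor, keeping the polymerase off until IPTG is added.

The polymerase carries fourteen substitutions: N671Y, a cluster spanning residues 747 to 759 (L747I, N748D, L749C, M750V, F751I, Q754T, F755R, L757M, Q758A, P759L), and D770N, H772R and E775V. The 747 to 759 cluster falls in the region generally known as the specificity loop, which contacts promoter DNA. This fits the associated work, in which directed evolution was used to generate a panel of orthogonal T7 RNA polymerase variants. The record does not state which promoter sequence this variant recognises. The plasmid serves as a source of the mutant enzyme for in vivo expression or for purification and in vitro transcription in synthetic circuit applications.
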