Addgene plasmid #63625: pQE-WT-N4-R5-YRNRV
Purpose: N4-R5-YRNRV RNAP mutant
Depositing lab: Andrew Ellington. Depositing organization: University of Texas at Austin. Publication: Directed Evolution of a Panel of Orthogonal T7 RNA Polymerase Variants for in Vivo or in Vitro Synthetic Circuitry. Meyer AJ, Ellefson JW, Ellington AD. ACS Synth Biol. 2014 Oct 7. 10.1021/sb500299c PubMed 25279711.
Backbone
  Vector backbone: pQE
Growth in bacteria
  Bacterial resistance: Kanamycin, 50 μg/mL
  Growth temperature: 37°C
  Growth strain: DH10B
  Copy number: High Copy
Gene/Insert
  Gene/Insert name: N4-R5-YRNRV RNAP
  Species: T7 bacteriophage
  Mutation: N671Y, L747I, N748D, L749C, M750V, F751I, Q754T, F755R, L757M, Q758A, P759L, D770N, H772R, E775V
  GenBank ID: NC_001604.1 NC_001604.1
  Promoter: T5/Lac
  Cloning method: Gibson Cloning
  Sequencing primers: 5′ TTGTGAGCGGATAACAATT
Terms and licenses: Academic/Nonprofit Terms; Industry Terms
How to cite: pQE-WT-N4-R5-YRNRV was a gift from Andrew Ellington (Addgene plasmid # 63625 ; http://n2t.net/addgene:63625 ; RRID:Addgene_63625)
