>Addgene plasmid #63625 | pQE-WT-N4-R5-YRNRV | addgene partial sequence | sequence record 109448 | pENTR-R 5'-ATGGCTCATAACACCCCTTG-3'
TTGTTCATGACCATGACATTAACCTATAAAAATAGGCGTATCACGAGGCCCTTTCGTCTTCACCTCGAGA
AATCATAAAAAATTTATTTGCTTTGTGAGCGGATAACAATTATAATAGATTCAATTGTGAGCGGATAACA
ATTTCACACAGAATTCATTAAAGAGGAGAAATTAACTATGAGAGGATCGCATCACCATCACCATCACGGA
TCCAACACGATTAACATCGCTAAGAACGACTTCTCTGACATCGAACTGGCTGCTATCCCGTTCAACACTC
TGGCTGACCATTACGGTGAGCGTTTAGCTCGCGAACAGTTGGCCCTTGAGCATGAGTCTTACGAGATGGG
TGAAGCACGCTTCCGCAAGATGTTTGAGCGTCAACTTAAAGCTGGTGAGGTTGCGGATAACGCTGCCGCC
AAGCCTCTCATCACTACCCTACTCCCTAAGATGATTGCACGCATCAACGACTGGTTTGAGGAAGTGAAAG
CTAAGCGCGGCAAGCGCCCGACAGCCTTCCAGTTCCTGCAAGAAATCAAGCCGGAAGCCGTAGCGTACAT
CACCATTAAGACCACTCTGGCTTGCCTAACCAGTGCTGACAATACAACCGTTCAGGCTGTAGCAAGCGCA
ATCGGTCGGGCCATTGAGGACGAGGCTCGCTTCGGTCGTATCCGTGACCTTGAAGCTAAGCACTTCAAGA
AAAACGTTGAGGAACAACTCAACAAGCGCGTAGGGCACGTCTACAAGAAAGCATTTATGCAAGTTGTCGA
GGCTGACATGCTCTCTAAGGGTCTACTCGGTGGCGAGGCGTGGTCTTCGTGGCATAAGGAAGACTCTATT
CATGTAGG
