>Addgene plasmid #63625 | pQE-WT-N4-R5-YRNRV | addgene partial sequence | sequence record 109604 | T0term-R 5'-GCGGCAACCGAGCGTTC-3'
CTGGATCTATCAACAGGAGTCCAAGCTCAGCTAATTAAGCTTTTACGCGAACGCGAAGTCCGACTCTAAG
ATGTCACGGAGGTTCAAGTTACCTTTAGCCGGAAGTGCTGGCATTTTGTCCAATTGAGACTCGTGCAACT
GGTCAGCGAACTGGTCGTAGAAATCAGCCAGTACATCACAAGACTCATATGTGTCAACCATAGTTTCGCG
CACTGCTTTGAACAGGTTCGCAGCGTCAGCCGGAATGGTACCGAAGGAGTCGTGAATCAGTGCAAAAGAT
TCGATTCCGTACTTCTCGTGTGCCCACACTACAGTCTTACGAAGGTGGCTACCGTCTTGGCTGTGTACAA
AGTTAGGAGCGATACCAGACACCTGTTTGCGTGCATTAATCTCGCTATCTTTGTTGGTGTTAATGGTCAG
CGCCATGCGACGGGTACCGAGGATCACGCAGTCAATGCGCGTCTGAATAGGCTTCTTGTATTCCTGCCAC
ACAGGGAAACCATCAGGAGTTACCCAATGCACAGCGCAACGCTTGCGAAGAATCTCTCCAGTCTTCTTAT
CTTTGACCTCAGCAGCCAGCAGCTTAGCAGCAGACTTAAGCCAGTTCATTGCTTCAACCGCAGCTACCAC
CGTCACGCTCACAGATTCCCAAATCAGCTTAGCCATGTATCCAGCAGCCTGATACGGCTGAGTGAACATC
AGACCCTTGCCGGAATCAATAGCTGGCTGAATGGTATCTTCCAGCACTTGTTGACGGAAGCCGAACTCTT
TGGACCCGTAAGCCAGCGTCATGACTGAACGCTTAGTCACACTGCGAGTAACACCGTAAGCCAGCCATTG
ACCAGCCAGTGCCTTAGTGCCCAGCTTGACTTTCTCAG
